Addgene plasmid #232981: pAG415Gal_Gcn4 StoL
Purpose: Galactose iduced expression of Gcn4 StoL in yeast
Depositing lab: Aseem Ansari & Tanja Mittag. Depositing organization: St. Jude Children's Research Hospital. Publication: Reconciling competing models on the roles of condensates and soluble complexes in transcription factor function. Bremer A, Lang WH, Kempen RP, Sweta K, Taylor AB, Borgia MB, Ansari AZ, Mittag T. bioRxiv [Preprint]. 2024 Nov 22:2024.11.21.624739. doi: 10.1101/2024.11.21.624739. PubMed 39605529.
Backbone
  Vector backbone: pAG415Gal-ccdB
  Backbone manufacturer: Susan Lindquist (Addgene #14145)
  Vector type: Yeast Expression
  Selectable markers: LEU2
Growth in bacteria
  Bacterial resistance: Ampicillin, 100 μg/mL
  Growth temperature: 37°C
  Growth strain: DH5alpha
  Copy number: High Copy
Gene/Insert
  Gene/Insert name: Gcn4 StoL
  Species: S. cerevisiae (budding yeast)
  Mutation: S104L, S117L, S136L, S144L
  Promoter: Gal1
  Tag / fusion protein: TEV cleavage site (N terminal on insert)
  Cloning method: Gateway Cloning
Terms and licenses: Academic/Nonprofit Terms; Industry Terms: Not Available to Industry
Depositor comments: Please visit https://doi.org/10.1101/2024.11.21.624739 for bioRxiv preprint.
How to cite: pAG415Gal_Gcn4 StoL was a gift from Aseem Ansari & Tanja Mittag (Addgene plasmid # 232981 ; http://n2t.net/addgene:232981 ; RRID:Addgene_232981)
