[The description below was written by a language model from this plasmid's Addgene catalogue record and pLannotate feature annotations shown in this document.]
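Description:
pAG415Gal_Gcn4 StoL is a yeast expression plasmid built on the pAG415Gal-ccdB Gateway destination backbone, in which the ccdB cassette has been replaced by recombination with a mutant form of the S. cerevisiae transcription factor Gcn4. It is a shuttle vector. In E. coli it replicates from a high-copy ColE1/pUC-type origin and is selected with ampicillin through the β-lactamase gene. In yeast it is maintained as a centromeric plasmid via the CEN6/ARS element, which keeps copy number low and stable, and is selected by leucine prototrophy through LEU2 expressed from its own promoter. An f1 origin, T3 and T7 promoters, and lac/lacZα remnants are carried over from the pBluescript-derived pRS backbone and have no role in yeast expression.

The expression cassette consists of the GAL1 promoter, an attB1 site, an N-terminal TEV protease cleavage site, the Gcn4 coding sequence, an attB2 site and the CYC1 terminator. Transcription is regulated by Gal4, so the protein is produced when cells are shifted to galactose. The "StoL" variant carries four serine-to-leucine substitutions (S104L, S117L, S136L, S144L). The automated annotation does not label Gcn4 itself and instead marks a short match to the Neurospora crassa homologue cpc-1 within the insert. The region between the att sites spans only about 400 nt, so the insert may encode only part of Gcn4, though the record does not state this. The associated work concerns the roles of condensates and soluble complexes in transcription factor function, and the plasmid serves for inducible expression of this Gcn4 variant in yeast.
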