Features (pLannotate 1.2.2; 27 found; start..end, strand, type, name):
     70..573     -  misc_feature   CEN/ARS: S. cerevisiae CEN6 centromere fused to an autonomously replicating sequence
    610..714     +  promoter       AmpR promoter: bla
    715..1575    +  CDS            AmpR: β-lactamase; bla; confers resistance to ampicillin, carbenicillin, and related antibiotics
   1746..2334    +  rep_origin     ori: high-copy-number ColE1/pMB1/pBR322/pUC origin of replication
   2517..2609    +  CDS            lacI (fragment): lac repressor; lacI; The lac repressor binds to the lac operator to inhibit transcription in E. coli. This inhibition can be relieved by adding lactose or isopropyl-β-D-thiogalactopyranoside (IPTG).
   2622..2643    +  protein_bind   CAP binding site: CAP binding activates transcription in the presence of cAMP. E. coli catabolite activator protein
   2658..2688    +  promoter       lac promoter: promoter for the E. coli lac operon
   2696..2712    +  protein_bind   lac operator: The lac repressor binds to the lac operator to inhibit transcription in E. coli. This inhibition can be relieved by adding lactose or isopropyl-β-D-thiogalactopyranoside (IPTG). lac repressor encoded by lacI
   2757..2775    +  promoter       T3 promoter: promoter for bacteriophage T3 RNA polymerase
   2799..3240    +  promoter       GAL1 promoter: S. cerevisiae GAL1; inducible promoter, regulated by Gal4
   3255..3275    +  misc_feature   MCS (fragment): pBluescript multiple cloning site
   3279..3303    +  protein_bind   attB1: mutant version of attB; recombination site for the Gateway® BP reaction BP Clonase™
   3309..3325    +  CDS            TEV site (fragment): tobacco etch virus (TEV) protease recognition and cleavage site
   3498..3608    +  CDS            cpc-1 (fragment): CPC1_NEUCR - Experimental evidence at protein level: Swiss-Prot protein existence level 1. In N.crassa grown under amino acid starvation conditions, this protein is required for increasing the transcription of the genes coding for many amino acid biosynthetic pathways enzymes. This transcription factor binds and recognize the DNA sequence: 5'-TGACTC- 3'. From Neurospora crassa (strain ATCC 24698 / 74-OR23-1A / CBS 708.71 / DSM 1257 / FGSC 987).
   3673..3697    -  protein_bind   attB2: mutant version of attB; recombination site for the Gateway® BP reaction BP Clonase™
   3701..3726    +  misc_feature   MCS (fragment): pBluescript multiple cloning site
   3731..3978    +  terminator     CYC1 terminator: S. cerevisiae CYC1; transcription terminator for CYC1
   3997..4015    -  promoter       T7 promoter: promoter for bacteriophage T7 RNA polymerase
   4023..4178    +  CDS            lacZα (fragment): LacZα fragment of β-galactosidase; lacZ fragment
   4182..4610    +  rep_origin     f1 ori (sequence partly withheld): f1 bacteriophage origin of replication; arrow indicates direction of (+) strand synthesis
   4638..4690    -  misc_feature   bom (fragment): basis of mobility region from pBR322
   4721..4798    +  CDS            YO192_YEAST (fragment): Experimental evidence at protein level: Swiss-Prot protein existence level 1. From Saccharomyces cerevisiae (strain ATCC 204508 / S288c) (Baker's yeast).
   4938..5345    +  promoter       LEU2 promoter: S. cerevisiae LEU2
   5346..6440    +  CDS            LEU2: 3-isopropylmalate dehydrogenase, required for leucine biosynthesis; S. cerevisiae LEU2; yeast auxotrophic marker
   6802..6918    -  CDS            NFS1 (fragment): NFS1_YEAST - Also known as SPL1 From Saccharomyces cerevisiae (strain ATCC 204508 / S288c) (Baker's yeast).
   6917..6967    -  misc_feature   bom (fragment): basis of mobility region from pBR322
   7069..1       -  CDS            rop (fragment) (across the origin): Rop protein, which maintains plasmids at low copy number; rop
>Addgene plasmid #232981 | pAG415Gal_Gcn4 StoL | addgene full sequence | sequence record 465888 | Addgene NGS Result
GACGAAAGGGCCTCGTGATACGCCTATTTTTATAGGTTAATGTCATGATAATAATGGTTTCTTAGGACGG
ATCGCTTGCCTGTAACTTACACGCGCCTCGTATCTTTTAATGATGGAATAATTTGGGAATTTACTCTGTG
TTTATTTATTTTTATGTTTTGTATTTGGATTTTAGAAAGTAAATAAAGAAGGTAGAAGAGTTACGGAATG
AAGAAAAAAAAATAAACAAAGGTTTAAAAAATTTCAACAAAAAGCGTACTTTACATATATATTTATTAGA
CAAGAAAAGCAGATTAAATAGATATACATTCGATTAACGATAAGTAAAATGTAAAATCACAGGATTTTCG
TGTGTGGTCTTCTACACAGACAAGATGAAACAATTCGGCATTAATACCTGAGAGCAGGAAGAGCAAGATA
AAAGGTAGTATTTGTTGGCGATCCCCCTAGAGTCTTTTACATCTTCGGAAAACAAAAACTATTTTTTCTT
TAATTTCTTTTTTTACTTTCTATTTTTAATTTATATATTTATATTAAAAAATTTAAATTATAATTATTTT
TATAGCACGTGATGAAAAGGACCCAGGTGGCACTTTTCGGGGAAATGTGCGCGGAACCCCTATTTGTTTA
TTTTTCTAAATACATTCAAATATGTATCCGCTCATGAGACAATAACCCTGATAAATGCTTCAATAATATT
GAAAAAGGAAGAGTATGAGTATTCAACATTTCCGTGTCGCCCTTATTCCCTTTTTTGCGGCATTTTGCCT
TCCTGTTTTTGCTCACCCAGAAACGCTGGTGAAAGTAAAAGATGCTGAAGATCAGTTGGGTGCACGAGTG
GGTTACATCGAACTGGATCTCAACAGCGGTAAGATCCTTGAGAGTTTTCGCCCCGAAGAACGTTTTCCAA
TGATGAGCACTTTTAAAGTTCTGCTATGTGGCGCGGTATTATCCCGTATTGACGCCGGGCAAGAGCAACT
CGGTCGCCGCATACACTATTCTCAGAATGACTTGGTTGAGTACTCACCAGTCACAGAAAAGCATCTTACG
GATGGCATGACAGTAAGAGAATTATGCAGTGCTGCCATAACCATGAGTGATAACACTGCGGCCAACTTAC
TTCTGACAACGATCGGAGGACCGAAGGAGCTAACCGCTTTTTTGCACAACATGGGGGATCATGTAACTCG
CCTTGATCGTTGGGAACCGGAGCTGAATGAAGCCATACCAAACGACGAGCGTGACACCACGATGCCTGTA
GCAATGGCAACAACGTTGCGCAAACTATTAACTGGCGAACTACTTACTCTAGCTTCCCGGCAACAATTAA
TAGACTGGATGGAGGCGGATAAAGTTGCAGGACCACTTCTGCGCTCGGCCCTTCCGGCTGGCTGGTTTAT
TGCTGATAAATCTGGAGCCGGTGAGCGTGGGTCTCGCGGTATCATTGCAGCACTGGGGCCAGATGGTAAG
CCCTCCCGTATCGTAGTTATCTACACGACGGGGAGTCAGGCAACTATGGATGAACGAAATAGACAGATCG
CTGAGATAGGTGCCTCACTGATTAAGCATTGGTAACTGTCAGACCAAGTTTACTCATATATACTTTAGAT
TGATTTAAAACTTCATTTTTAATTTAAAAGGATCTAGGTGAAGATCCTTTTTGATAATCTCATGACCAAA
ATCCCTTAACGTGAGTTTTCGTTCCACTGAGCGTCAGACCCCGTAGAAAAGATCAAAGGATCTTCTTGAG
ATCCTTTTTTTCTGCGCGTAATCTGCTGCTTGCAAACAAAAAAACCACCGCTACCAGCGGTGGTTTGTTT
GCCGGATCAAGAGCTACCAACTCTTTTTCCGAAGGTAACTGGCTTCAGCAGAGCGCAGATACCAAATACT
GTTCTTCTAGTGTAGCCGTAGTTAGGCCACCACTTCAAGAACTCTGTAGCACCGCCTACATACCTCGCTC
TGCTAATCCTGTTACCAGTGGCTGCTGCCAGTGGCGATAAGTCGTGTCTTACCGGGTTGGACTCAAGACG
ATAGTTACCGGATAAGGCGCAGCGGTCGGGCTGAACGGGGGGTTCGTGCACACAGCCCAGCTTGGAGCGA
ACGACCTACACCGAACTGAGATACCTACAGCGTGAGCTATGAGAAAGCGCCACGCTTCCCGAAGGGAGAA
AGGCGGACAGGTATCCGGTAAGCGGCAGGGTCGGAACAGGAGAGCGCACGAGGGAGCTTCCAGGGGGAAA
CGCCTGGTATCTTTATAGTCCTGTCGGGTTTCGCCACCTCTGACTTGAGCGTCGATTTTTGTGATGCTCG
TCAGGGGGGCGGAGCCTATGGAAAAACGCCAGCAACGCGGCCTTTTTACGGTTCCTGGCCTTTTGCTGGC
CTTTTGCTCACATGTTCTTTCCTGCGTTATCCCCTGATTCTGTGGATAACCGTATTACCGCCTTTGAGTG
AGCTGATACCGCTCGCCGCAGCCGAACGACCGAGCGCAGCGAGTCAGTGAGCGAGGAAGCGGAAGAGCGC
CCAATACGCAAACCGCCTCTCCCCGCGCGTTGGCCGATTCATTAATGCAGCTGGCACGACAGGTTTCCCG
ACTGGAAAGCGGGCAGTGAGCGCAACGCAATTAATGTGAGTTAGCTCACTCATTAGGCACCCCAGGCTTT
ACACTTTATGCTTCCGGCTCGTATGTTGTGTGGAATTGTGAGCGGATAACAATTTCACACAGGAAACAGC
TATGACCATGATTACGCCAAGCGCGCAATTAACCCTCACTAAAGGGAACAAAAGCTGGAGCTCTAGTACG
GATTAGAAGCCGCCGAGCGGGTGACAGCCCTCCGAAGGAAGACTCTCCTCCGTGCGTCCTCGTCTTCACC
GGTCGCGTTCCTGAAACGCAGATGTGCCTCGCGCCGCACTGCTCCGAACAATAAAGATTCTACAATACTA
GCTTTTATGGTTATGAAGAGGAAAAATTGGCAGTAACCTGGCCCCACAAACCTTCAAATGAACGAATCAA
ATTAACAACCATAGGATGATAATGCGATTAGTTTTTTAGCCTTATTTCTGGGGTAATTAATCAGCGAAGC
GATGATTTTTGATCTATTAACAGATATATAAATGCAAAAACTGCATAACCACTTTAACTAATACTTTCAA
CATTTTCGGTTTGTATTACTTCTTATTCAAATGTAATAAAAGTATCAACAAAAAATTGTTAATATACCTC
TATACTTTAACGTCAAGGAGAAAAAACCCCGGATTCTAGAACTAGTGGATCCCCCATCACAAGTTTGTAC
AAAAAAGCAGGCTTCGAGAACCTGTATTTTCAGGGTCATATGAGCACCGATCTGACCCCGATGTTTGAAT
ATGAAAATCTGGAAGATAACCTGAAAGAATGGACCAGCCTGTTTGATAATGATATTCCGGTTACCACCGA
TGATGTTCTGCTGGCAGATAAAGCAATTGAATTAGGTAGCGGTAGCGGTTCAGGTAGTCCGGAAAGCAGC
GATCCGGCAGCACTGAAACGTGCCCGTAATACCGAAGCAGCACGTCGTAGCCGTGCACGTAAACTGCAGC
GTATGAAACAGTTAGAAGATAAGGTTGAAGAACTGCTGTGCAAAAACTATCACCTGGAAAATGAAGTTGC
CCGTCTGAAAAAGCTGGTTGGTGAACGTTAAGACCCAGCTTTCTTGTACAAAGTGGTGATGGGCTGCAGG
AATTCGATATCAAGCTCGAGTCATGTAATTAGTTATGTCACGCTTACATTCACGCCCTCCCCCCACATCC
GCTCTAACCGAAAAGGAAGGAGTTAGACAACCTGAAGTCTAGGTCCCTATTTATTTTTTTATAGTTATGT
TAGTATTAAGAACGTTATTTATATTTCAAATTTTTCTTTTTTTTCTGTACAGACGCGTGTACGCATGTAA
CATTATACTGAAAACCTTGCTTGAGAAGGTTTTGGGACGCTCGAAGGCTTTAATTTGCGGCCGGTACCCA
ATTCGCCCTATAGTGAGTCGTATTACGCGCGCTCACTGGCCGTCGTTTTACAACGTCGTGACTGGGAAAA
CCCTGGCGTTACCCAACTTAATCGCCTTGCAGCACATCCCCCTTTCGCCAGCTGGCGTAATAGCGAAGAG
GCCCGCACCGATCGCCCTTCCCAACAGTTGCGCAGCCTGAATGGCGAATGG
[124 nt withheld, positions 4182-4305]
C
[91 nt withheld, positions 4307-4397]
A
[49 nt withheld, positions 4399-4447]
CCTTTGACGTTGGAGTCCACGTTCTTT
[37 nt withheld, positions 4475-4511]
ACCCTATCTCGGTCTATTCTTTTGATTTATAAGGGATTTTGCCGATTTCGGCCTATTGGTTAAAAAATGA
GCTGATTTAACAAAAATTTAACGCGAATTTTAACAAAATATTAACGCTTACAATTTCCTGATGCGGTATT
TTCTCCTTACGCATCTGTGCGGTATTTCACACCGCATATCGACCGGTCGAGGAGAACTTCTAGTATATCT
ACATACCTAATATTATTGCCTTATTAAAAATGGAATCCCAACAATTACATCAAAATCCACATTCTCTTCA
AAATCAATTGTCCTGTACTTCCTTGTTCATGTGTGTTCAAAAACGTTATATTTATAGGATAATTATACTC
TATTTCTCAACAAGTAATTGGTTGTTTGGCCGAGCGGTCTAAGGCGCCTGATTCAAGAAATATCTTGACC
GCAGTTAACTGTGGGAATACTCAGGTATCGTAAGATGCAAGAGTTCGAATCTCTTAGCAACCATTATTTT
TTTCCTCAACATAACGAGAACACACAGGGGCGCTATCGCACAGAATCAAATTCGATGACTGGAAATTTTT
TGTTAATTTCAGAGGTCGCCTGACGCATATACCTTTTTCAACTGAAAAATTGGGAGAAAAAGGAAAGGTG
AGAGCGCCGGAACCGGCTTTTCATATAGAATAGAGAAGCGTTCATGACTAAATGCTTGCATCACAATACT
TGAAGTTGACAATATTATTTAAGGACCTATTGTTTTTTCCAATAGGTGGTTAGCAATCGTCTTACTTTCT
AACTTTTCTTACCTTTTACATTTCAGCAATATATATATATATATTTCAAGGATATACCATTCTAATGTCT
GCCCCTAAGAAGATCGTCGTTTTGCCAGGTGACCACGTTGGTCAAGAAATCACAGCCGAAGCCATTAAGG
TTCTTAAAGCTATTTCTGATGTTCGTTCCAATGTCAAGTTCGATTTCGAAAATCATTTAATTGGTGGTGC
TGCTATCGATGCTACAGGTGTTCCACTTCCAGATGAGGCGCTGGAAGCCTCCAAGAAGGCTGATGCCGTT
TTGTTAGGTGCTGTGGGTGGTCCTAAATGGGGTACCGGTAGTGTTAGACCTGAACAAGGTTTACTAAAAA
TCCGTAAAGAACTTCAATTGTACGCCAACTTAAGACCATGTAACTTTGCATCCGACTCTCTTTTAGACTT
ATCTCCAATCAAGCCACAATTTGCTAAAGGTACTGACTTCGTTGTTGTCAGAGAATTAGTGGGAGGTATT
TACTTTGGTAAGAGAAAGGAAGACGATGGTGATGGTGTCGCTTGGGATAGTGAACAATACACCGTTCCAG
AAGTGCAAAGAATCACAAGAATGGCCGCTTTCATGGCCCTACAACATGAGCCACCATTGCCTATTTGGTC
CTTGGATAAAGCTAATGTTTTGGCCTCTTCAAGATTATGGAGAAAAACTGTGGAGGAAACCATCAAGAAC
GAATTCCCTACATTGAAGGTTCAACATCAATTGATTGATTCTGCCGCCATGATCCTAGTTAAGAACCCAA
CCCACCTAAATGGTATTATAATCACCAGCAACATGTTTGGTGATATCATCTCCGATGAAGCCTCCGTTAT
CCCAGGTTCCTTGGGTTTGTTGCCATCTGCGTCCTTGGCCTCTTTGCCAGACAAGAACACCGCATTTGGT
TTGTACGAACCATGCCACGGTTCTGCTCCAGATTTGCCAAAGAATAAGGTCAACCCTATCGCCACTATCT
TGTCTGCTGCAATGATGTTGAAATTGTCATTGAACTTGCCTGAAGAAGGTAAGGCCATTGAAGATGCAGT
TAAAAAGGTTTTGGATGCAGGTATCAGAACTGGTGATTTAGGTGGTTCCAACAGTACCACCGAAGTCGGT
GATGCTGTCGCCGAAGAAGTTAAGAAAATCCTTGCTTAAAAAGATTCTCTTTTTTTATGATATTTGTACA
TAAACTTTATAAATGAAATTCATAATAGAAACGACACGAAATTACAAAATGGAATATGTTCATAGGGTAG
ACGAAACTATATACGCAATCTACATACATTTATCAAGAAGGAGAAAAAGGAGGATGTAAAGGAATACAGG
TAAGCAAATTGATACTAATGGCTCAACGTGATAAGGAAAAAGAATTGCACTTTAACATTAATATTGACAA
GGAGGAGGGCACCACACAAAAAGTTAGGTGTAACAGAAAATCATGAAACTATGATTCCTAATTTATATAT
TGGAGGATTTTCTCTAAAAAAAAAAAAATACAACAAATAAAAAACACTCAATGACCTGACCATTTGATGG
AGTTTAAGTCAATACCTTCTTGAACCATTTCCCATAATGGTGAAAGTTCCCTCAAGAATTTTACTCTGTC
AGAAACGGCCTTAACGACGTAGTCGATATGGTGCACTCTCAGTACAATCTGCTCTGATGCCGCATAGTTA
AGCCAGCCCCGACACCCGCCAACACCCGCTGACGCGCCCTGACGGGCTTGTCTGCTCCCGGCATCCGCTT
ACAGACAAGCTGTGACCGTCTCCGGGAGCTGCATGTGTCAGAGGTTTTCACCGTCATCACCGAAACGCGC
GA
